Addgene plasmid #226194: pAAV Syn Barcode21
Purpose: Expression mapping
Depositing lab: Scott Sternson. Depositing organization: University of California, San Diego (UCSD).
Backbone
  Vector backbone: pAAV
  Vector type: AAV
Growth in bacteria
  Bacterial resistance: Ampicillin, 100 μg/mL
  Growth temperature: 37°C
  Growth strain: NEB Stable
  Copy number: High Copy
Gene/Insert
  Gene/Insert name: Syn Barcode21
  gRNA/shRNA sequence: ATGCATAAGTGTATCAGGTGTTTGTGCAACGGCACGGGTGGCTCTCCAGCTTGTGCAGCCCCTCGATCAATGCTGAGCGGTCGGCCCGCGATGTCGCTCAGCCGTTGTACTAGCTACTATCTTTTGGCCGCCCCTCTGTCATGTGTAGGCGGCTAATAATAA
  Species: Synthetic
  Cloning method: Restriction Enzyme; 5′ cloning site Unknown (unknown if destroyed)
Terms and licenses: Academic/Nonprofit Terms; Industry Terms: Not Available to Industry
Depositor comments: Barcode sequence listed in "gRNA sequence" field.
How to cite: pAAV Syn Barcode21 was a gift from Scott Sternson (Addgene plasmid # 226194 ; http://n2t.net/addgene:226194 ; RRID:Addgene_226194)
