[The description below was written by a language model from this plasmid's Addgene catalogue record and pLannotate feature annotations shown in this document.]
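Description:
pAAV Syn Barcode21 is an adeno-associated virus transfer plasmid built on a pAAV backbone and carrying a synthetic transcribed barcode under neuron-specific control. It is propagated in E. coli through a high-copy ColE1/pUC-type origin and selected with ampicillin via the β-lactamase gene and its native promoter. An f1 phage origin is also present. Short lacZα, lacI and SV40 large T antigen matches in the annotation appear to be backbone or cloning remnants rather than functional genes. A recombination-deficient growth strain is recorded, which is consistent with the need to keep the repeat-rich AAV2 inverted terminal repeats intact.

The two AAV2 ITRs flank the expression cassette and define the segment that is replicated and packaged into AAV capsids when rep, cap and helper functions are supplied in trans. Within them, a human synapsin I promoter (annotated as a fragment) restricts transcription to neurons. It is followed by a chimeric β-globin/immunoglobulin intron that promotes efficient processing of the transcript. The unannotated gap between the intron and the WPRE is the likely location of the insert, a synthetic sequence of roughly 160 nt. The depositor notes that it was entered in the gRNA field only for convenience and is a barcode, not a guide RNA. The WPRE enhances transcript stability and abundance, and an SV40 polyadenylation signal terminates the message. No fluorescent reporter or epitope tag is annotated.

The stated purpose is expression mapping. The numbering in the name suggests it is one member of a series of constructs carrying different barcodes, so that transduced neurons can be identified by detecting the barcode RNA. The record does not specify the detection method or the experimental design.
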