Features (pLannotate 1.2.2; 13 found; start..end, strand, type, name):
    237..825     -  rep_origin     ori: high-copy-number ColE1/pMB1/pBR322/pUC origin of replication
    996..1856    -  CDS            AmpR: β-lactamase; bla; confers resistance to ampicillin, carbenicillin, and related antibiotics
   1857..1961    -  promoter       AmpR promoter: bla
   2014..2442    -  rep_origin     f1 ori (sequence partly withheld): f1 bacteriophage origin of replication; arrow indicates direction of (+) strand synthesis
   2447..2516    -  CDS            lacZα (fragment): LacZα fragment of β-galactosidase; lacZ fragment
   2511..2643    -  repeat_region  AAV2 ITR (fragment): inverted terminal repeat of adeno-associated virus serotype 2 inverted
   2746..3143    +  promoter       hSyn promoter (fragment): human synapsin I promoter; confers neuron-specific expression (Kügler et al., 2003)
   3236..3368    +  intron         chimeric intron: chimera between introns from human β-globin and immunoglobulin heavy chain genes
   3566..4154    +  misc_feature   WPRE: woodchuck hepatitis virus posttranscriptional regulatory element
   4178..4299    -  polyA_signal   SV40 poly(A) signal: SV40 polyadenylation signal
   4322..4390    -  CDS            large T antigen (fragment): large T antigen from SV40 (simian virus 40)
   4461..4       +  repeat_region  AAV2 ITR (across the origin): inverted terminal repeat of adeno-associated virus serotype 2 inverted
   4588..54      -  CDS            lacI (fragment) (across the origin): lac repressor; lacI; The lac repressor binds to the lac operator to inhibit transcription in E. coli. This inhibition can be relieved by adding lactose or isopropyl-β-D-thiogalactopyranoside (IPTG).
>Addgene plasmid #226194 | pAAV Syn Barcode21 | addgene full sequence | sequence record 447882 | Addgene NGS Result
CTGCATTAATGAATCGGCCAACGCGCGGGGAGAGGCGGTTTGCGTATTGGGCGCTCTTCCGCTTCCTCGC
TCACTGACTCGCTGCGCTCGGTCGTTCGGCTGCGGCGAGCGGTATCAGCTCACTCAAAGGCGGTAATACG
GTTATCCACAGAATCAGGGGATAACGCAGGAAAGAACATGTGAGCAAAAGGCCAGCAAAAGGCCAGGAAC
CGTAAAAAGGCCGCGTTGCTGGCGTTTTTCCATAGGCTCCGCCCCCCTGACGAGCATCACAAAAATCGAC
GCTCAAGTCAGAGGTGGCGAAACCCGACAGGACTATAAAGATACCAGGCGTTTCCCCCTGGAAGCTCCCT
CGTGCGCTCTCCTGTTCCGACCCTGCCGCTTACCGGATACCTGTCCGCCTTTCTCCCTTCGGGAAGCGTG
GCGCTTTCTCATAGCTCACGCTGTAGGTATCTCAGTTCGGTGTAGGTCGTTCGCTCCAAGCTGGGCTGTG
TGCACGAACCCCCCGTTCAGCCCGACCGCTGCGCCTTATCCGGTAACTATCGTCTTGAGTCCAACCCGGT
AAGACACGACTTATCGCCACTGGCAGCAGCCACTGGTAACAGGATTAGCAGAGCGAGGTATGTAGGCGGT
GCTACAGAGTTCTTGAAGTGGTGGCCTAACTACGGCTACACTAGAAGAACAGTATTTGGTATCTGCGCTC
TGCTGAAGCCAGTTACCTTCGGAAAAAGAGTTGGTAGCTCTTGATCCGGCAAACAAACCACCGCTGGTAG
CGGTGGTTTTTTTGTTTGCAAGCAGCAGATTACGCGCAGAAAAAAAGGATCTCAAGAAGATCCTTTGATC
TTTTCTACGGGGTCTGACGCTCAGTGGAACGAAAACTCACGTTAAGGGATTTTGGTCATGAGATTATCAA
AAAGGATCTTCACCTAGATCCTTTTAAATTAAAAATGAAGTTTTAAATCAATCTAAAGTATATATGAGTA
AACTTGGTCTGACAGTTACCAATGCTTAATCAGTGAGGCACCTATCTCAGCGATCTGTCTATTTCGTTCA
TCCATAGTTGCCTGACTCCCCGTCGTGTAGATAACTACGATACGGGAGGGCTTACCATCTGGCCCCAGTG
CTGCAATGATACCGCGAGACCCACGCTCACCGGCTCCAGATTTATCAGCAATAAACCAGCCAGCCGGAAG
GGCCGAGCGCAGAAGTGGTCCTGCAACTTTATCCGCCTCCATCCAGTCTATTAATTGTTGCCGGGAAGCT
AGAGTAAGTAGTTCGCCAGTTAATAGTTTGCGCAACGTTGTTGCCATTGCTACAGGCATCGTGGTGTCAC
GCTCGTCGTTTGGTATGGCTTCATTCAGCTCCGGTTCCCAACGATCAAGGCGAGTTACATGATCCCCCAT
GTTGTGCAAAAAAGCGGTTAGCTCCTTCGGTCCTCCGATCGTTGTCAGAAGTAAGTTGGCCGCAGTGTTA
TCACTCATGGTTATGGCAGCACTGCATAATTCTCTTACTGTCATGCCATCCGTAAGATGCTTTTCTGTGA
CTGGTGAGTACTCAACCAAGTCATTCTGAGAATAGTGTATGCGGCGACCGAGTTGCTCTTGCCCGGCGTC
AATACGGGATAATACCGCGCCACATAGCAGAACTTTAAAAGTGCTCATCATTGGAAAACGTTCTTCGGGG
CGAAAACTCTCAAGGATCTTACCGCTGTTGAGATCCAGTTCGATGTAACCCACTCGTGCACCCAACTGAT
CTTCAGCATCTTTTACTTTCACCAGCGTTTCTGGGTGAGCAAAAACAGGAAGGCAAAATGCCGCAAAAAA
GGGAATAAGGGCGACACGGAAATGTTGAATACTCATACTCTTCCTTTTTCAATATTATTGAAGCATTTAT
CAGGGTTATTGTCTCATGAGCGGATACATATTTGAATGTATTTAGAAAAATAAACAAATAGGGGTTCCGC
GCACATTTCCCCGAAAAGTGCCACCTAAATTGTAAGCGTTAATATTTTGTTAAAATTCGCGTTAAATTTT
TGTTAAATCAGCTCATTTTTTAACCAATAGGCCGAAATCGGCAAAATCCCTTATAAATCAAAAGAATAGA
CCGAGATAGGGT
[37 nt withheld, positions 2113-2149]
AAAGAACGTGGACTCCAACGTCAAAGG
[49 nt withheld, positions 2177-2225]
T
[91 nt withheld, positions 2227-2317]
G
[124 nt withheld, positions 2319-2442]
CCCATTCGCCATTCAGGCTGCGCAACTGTTGGGAAGGGCGATCGGTGCGGGCCTCTTCGCTATTACGCCA
GCTGCGCGCTCGCTCGCTCACTGAGGCCGCCCGGGCAAAGCCCGGGCGTCGGGCGACCTTTGGTCGCCCG
GCCTCAGTGAGCGAGCGAGCGCGCAGAGAGGGAGTGGCCAACTCCATCACTAGGGGTTCCTTGTAGTTAA
TGATTAACCCGCCATGCTACTTATCTACGTAGCCATGCTCTAGGAAGATCCGAGCTCCAGTGTGCTGGAA
TTCGCCCTTTTCAGTATTTAAATTGACGACCGACCCCGACCCACTGGACAAGCACCCAACCCCCATTCCC
CAAATTGCGCATCCCCTATCAGAGAGGGGGAGGGGAAACAGGATGCGGCGAGGCGCGTGCGCACTGCCAG
CTTCAGCACCGCGGACAGTGCCTTCGCCCCCGCCTGGCGGCGCGCGCCACCGCCGCCTCAGCACTGAAGG
CGCGCTGACGTCACTCGCCGGTCCCCCGCAAACTCCCCTTCCCGGCCACCTTGGTCGCGTCCGCGCCGCC
GCCGGCCCAGCCGGACCGCACCACGCGAGGCGCGAGATAGGGGGGCACGGGCGCGACCATCTGCGCTGCG
GCGCCGGCGACTCAGCGCTGCCTCAGTCTGCGGTGGGCAGCGGAGGAGTCGTGTCGTGCCTGAGAGCGCA
GCTGTGCTCCTGGGCACCGCGCAGTCCGCCCCCGCGGCTCCTGGCCAGACCACCCCTAGGACCCCCTGCC
CCAAGTCGCAGCCGTTGGATCAGGTAAGTATCAAGGTTACAAGACAGGTTTAAGGAGACCAATAGAAACT
GGGCTTGTCGAGACAGAGAAGACTCTTGCGTTTCTGATAGGCACCTATTGGTCTTACTGACATCCACTTT
GCCTTTCTCTCCACAGGTGATGATATCACTAGTGCCACCATGCATAAGTGTATCAGGTGTTTGTGCAACG
GCACGGGTGGCTCTCCAGCTTGTGCAGCCCCTCGATCAATGCTGAGCGGTCGGCCCGCGATGTCGCTCAG
CCGTTGTACTAGCTACTATCTTTTGGCCGCCCCTCTGTCATGTGTAGGCGGCTAATAATAAGCTAGCAAG
CTTAATCAACCTCTGGATTACAAAATTTGTGAAAGATTGACTGGTATTCTTAACTATGTTGCTCCTTTTA
CGCTATGTGGATACGCTGCTTTAATGCCTTTGTATCATGCTATTGCTTCCCGTATGGCTTTCATTTTCTC
CTCCTTGTATAAATCCTGGTTGCTGTCTCTTTATGAGGAGTTGTGGCCCGTTGTCAGGCAACGTGGCGTG
GTGTGCACTGTGTTTGCTGACGCAACCCCCACTGGTTGGGGCATTGCCACCACCTGTCAGCTCCTTTCCG
GGACTTTCGCTTTCCCCCTCCCTATTGCCACGGCGGAACTCATCGCCGCCTGCCTTGCCCGCTGCTGGAC
AGGGGCTCGGCTGTTGGGCACTGACAATTCCGTGGTGTTGTCGGGGAAATCATCGTCCTTTCCTTGGCTG
CTCGCCTGTGTTGCCACCTGGATTCTGCGCGGGACGTCCTTCTGCTACGTCCCTTCGGCCCTCAATCCAG
CGGACCTTCCTTCCCGCGGCCTGCTGCCGGCTCTGCGGCCTCTTCCGCGTCTTCGCCTTCGCCCTCAGAC
GAGTCGGATCTCCCTTTGGGCCGCCTCCCCGCGCGGCCGCTTCGAGCAGACATGATAAGATACATTGATG
AGTTTGGACAAACCACAACTAGAATGCAGTGAAAAAAATGCTTTATTTGTGAAATTTGTGATGCTATTGC
TTTATTTGTAACCATTATAAGCTGCAATAAACAAGTTAACAACAACAATTGCATTCATTTTATGTTTCAG
GTTCAGGGGGAGATGTGGGAGGTTTTTTAAAGCAAGTAAAACCTCTACAAATGTGGTAAAATCGATAAGG
ATCTTCCTAGAGCATGGCTACGTAGATAAGTAGCATGGCGGGTTAATCATTAACTACAAGGAACCCCTAG
TGATGGAGTTGGCCACTCCCTCTCTGCGCGCTCGCTCGCTCACTGAGGCCGGGCGACCAAAGGTCGCCCG
ACGCCCGGGCTTTGCCCGGGCGGCCTCAGTGAGCGAGCGAGCGCGCAG
